Addgene plasmid #202140: pL0_CD-roGFP
Purpose: Level 0 plasmid containing a roGFP fluorescent protein with CD overhangs used to build a level 1 construct.
Depositing lab: Christopher Dupont. Depositing organization: J. Craig Venter Institute (JCVI). Publication: Universal loop assembly: open, efficient and cross-kingdom DNA fabrication. Pollak B, Matute T, Nunez I, Cerda A, Lopez C, Vargas V, Kan A, Bielinski V, von Dassow P, Dupont CL, Federici F. Synth Biol (Oxf). 2020;5(1):ysaa001. doi: 10.1093/synbio/ysaa001. Epub 2020 Feb 5. PubMed 32161816.
Backbone
  Vector backbone: pL0R
  Vector type: Synthetic Biology
Growth in bacteria
  Bacterial resistance: Spectinomycin, 50 μg/mL
  Growth temperature: 37°C
  Growth strain: DH5alpha
  Copy number: High Copy
Gene/Insert
  Gene/Insert name: roGFP gene
  Species: Aequorea victoria
  Insert size (bp): 724
  Mutation: None
  Cloning method: Gibson Cloning
Terms and licenses: Academic/Nonprofit Terms; Industry Terms: Not Available to Industry
How to cite: pL0_CD-roGFP was a gift from Christopher Dupont (Addgene plasmid # 202140 ; http://n2t.net/addgene:202140 ; RRID:Addgene_202140)
