[The description below was written by a language model from this plasmid's Addgene catalogue record and pLannotate feature annotations shown in this document.]
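Description:
pL0_CD-roGFP is a small (about 2.8 kb) Level 0 parts plasmid for the Universal Loop assembly system, built on the pL0R backbone and classed as a synthetic biology vector. It is maintained in E. coli through a high-copy ColE1/pUC-type origin of replication and selected with spectinomycin, with resistance conferred by the aadA aminoglycoside adenylyltransferase gene. The automated annotation also picks up a short fragment resembling the Tn5 transposase and a remnant of the pUC18/19 multiple cloning site next to the resistance cassette. These appear to be non-functional backbone leftovers rather than working elements.

The payload is a roughly 724 bp coding sequence for roGFP, a redox-sensitive derivative of Aequorea victoria GFP in which engineered surface cysteines make the fluorescence excitation properties respond to the thiol/disulfide redox state. The feature table labels this region as an EGFP fragment, which is consistent with a GFP variant that matches the EGFP reference closely but not exactly. The record lists no additional mutations. The part was placed into the backbone by Gibson cloning and is flanked by "CD" overhangs, the standardized fusion sites that fix its position when it is released and joined to neighbouring parts. No promoter, terminator or tag is annotated around the reporter, as expected for a basic part that is not meant to be expressed from this plasmid. Its stated use is as a building block that is combined with other Level 0 parts to assemble a Level 1 transcription unit. The record does not specify the final host organism or the parts it is paired with.
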