Features (pLannotate 1.2.2; 5 found; start..end, strand, type, name):
     61..649     -  rep_origin     ori: high-copy-number ColE1/pMB1/pBR322/pUC origin of replication
    743..1531    -  CDS            aadA: S3AD_ECOLX - Experimental evidence at protein level: Swiss-Prot protein existence level 1. Mediates bacterial resistance to the antibiotics streptomycin and spectinomycin. From Escherichia coli.
   1563..1679    -  CDS            tnpA (fragment): TN5P_ECOLX - Also known as tnp. Experimental evidence at protein level: Swiss-Prot protein existence level 1. Mediates transposition of transposon Tn5 by a 'cut and paste' mechanism. First, the monomeric transposase binds the 19 bp inverted DNA repeats flanking the transposon. Then, dimerization of the DNA- bound transposase creates a synaptic DNA complex. After nicking of the first DNA strand, excision of the transposon proceeds through a series of intermediates. The transposase then mediates the insertion of the transposon at a new site by strand transfer. The activity of the wild- type tran
   1680..1712    -  misc_feature   MCS (fragment): pUC18/19 multiple cloning site
   1976..2693    +  CDS            EGFP (fragment): the original enhanced GFP (Yang et al., 1996) mammalian codon-optimized
>Addgene plasmid #202140 | pL0_CD-roGFP | addgene full sequence | sequence record 405590 | Addgene NGS Result
CATGTGAGCAAAAGGCCAGCAAAAGGCCAGGAACCGTAAAAAGGCCGCGTTGCTGGCGTTTTTCCATAGG
CTCCGCCCCCCTGACGAGCATCACAAAAATCGACGCTCAAGTCAGAGGTGGCGAAACCCGACAGGACTAT
AAAGATACCAGGCGTTTCCCCCTGGAAGCTCCCTCGTGCGCTCTCCTGTTCCGACCCTGCCGCTTACCGG
ATACCTGTCCGCCTTTCTCCCTTCGGGAAGCGTGGCGCTTTCTCATAGCTCACGCTGTAGGTATCTCAGT
TCGGTGTAGGTCGTTCGCTCCAAGCTGGGCTGTGTGCACGAACCCCCCGTTCAGCCCGACCGCTGCGCCT
TATCCGGTAACTATCGTCTTGAGTCCAACCCGGTAAGACACGACTTATCGCCACTGGCAGCAGCCACTGG
TAACAGGATTAGCAGAGCGAGGTATGTAGGCGGTGCTACAGAGTTCTTGAAGTGGTGGCCTAACTACGGC
TACACTAGAAGAACAGTATTTGGTATCTGCGCTCTGCTGAAGCCAGTTACCTTCGGAAAAAGAGTTGGTA
GCTCTTGATCCGGCAAACAAACCACCGCTGGTAGCGGTGGTTTTTTTGTTTGCAAGCAGCAGATTACGCG
CAGAAAAAAAGGATCTCAAGAAGATCCTTTGATCTTTTCTACGGGGTCTGACGCTCAGTGGAACGAAAAC
TCACGTTAAGGGATTTTGGTCATGCATTCTAGGTGATTATTATTTGCCGACTACCTTGGTGATCTCGCCT
TTCACGTAGTGGACAAATTCTTCCAACTGATCTGCGCGCGAGGCCAAGCGATCTTCTTCTTGTCCAAGAT
AAGCCTGTCTAGCTTCAAGTATGACGGGCTGATACTGGGCCGGCAGGCGCTCCATTGCCCAGTCGGCAGC
GACATCCTTCGGCGCGATTTTGCCGGTTACTGCGCTGTACCAAATGCGGGACAACGTAAGCACTACATTT
CGCTCATCGCCAGCCCAGTCGGGCGGCGAGTTCCATAGCGTTAAGGTTTCATTTAGCGCCTCAAATAGAT
CCTGTTCAGGAACCGGATCAAAGAGTTCCTCCGCCGCTGGACCTACCAAGGCAACGCTATGTTCTCTTGC
TTTTGTCAGCAAGATAGCCAGATCAATGTCGATCGTGGCTGGCTCGAAGATACCAGCAAGAATGTCATTG
CGCTGCCATTCTCCAAATTGCAGTTCGCGCTTAGCTGGATAACGCCACGGAATGATGTCGTCGTGCACAA
CAATGGTGACTTCTACAGCGCGGAGAATCTCACTCTCTCCAGGGGAAGCCGAAGTTTCCAAAAGGTCGTT
GATCAAAGCTCGCCGCGTTGTTTCATCAAGCCTTACGGTCACCGTAACCAGCAAATCAATATCACTGTGT
GGCTTCAGGCCGCCATCCACTGCGGAGCCGTACAAATGTACGGCCAGCAACGTCGGTTCGAGATGGCGCT
CGATGACGCCAACTACCTCTGATAGTTGAGTCGATACTTCGGCGATCACCGCTTCCCTCATGCGAAACGA
TCCTCATCCTGTCTCTTGATCAGATATTGATCCCCTGCGCCATCAGATCCTTGGCGGCAAGAAAGCCATC
CAGTTTACTTTGCAGGGCTTCCCAACCTTACCAGAGGGCGCCCCAGCTGGCAATTCCGGTTCGCTTGCTA
AGCTTGCATGCCTGCAAGTCGACTCTAGAGGAGCGGTGATCACAGGCAGCAACGCTCTGTCATCGTTACA
ATCAACATGCTACCCTCCGCGAGATCATCCGTGTTTCAAACCCGGCAGCTTAGTTGCCGTTCTTCCGAAT
AGCATCGGTAACATGAGCAAAGTCTGCCGCCTTACAACGGCTCTCCCGCTGACGCCGTCCCGGACTGATG
GGCTGCCTGTATCGAGTGGTGATTTTGTGCCGAGCTCATTACTCGCATCCATTCTCAGGCTGTCTCGTCT
CGTCTCAGGTCTCAAATGGTGAGCAAGGGCGAGGAGCTGTTCACCGGGGTGGTGCCCATCCTGGTCGAGC
TGGACGGCGACGTAAACGGCCACAAGTTCAGCGTGTCCGGCGAGGGCGAGGGCGATGCCACCTACGGCAA
GCTGACCCTGAAGTTCATCTCCACCACCGGCAAGCTGCCCGTGCCCTGGCCCACCCTCGTGACCACCCTG
ACCTACGGCGTGCAGTGCTTCAGCCGCTACCCCGACCACATGAAGCAGCACGACTTCTTCAAGTCCGCCA
TGCCCGAAGGCTACGTCCAGGAGCGCACCATCTTCTTCAAGGACGACGGCAACTACAAGACCCGCGCCGA
GGTGAAGTTCGAGGGCGACACCCTGGTGAACCGCATCGAGCTGAAGGGCATCGACTTCAAGGAGGACGGC
AACATCCTGGGGCACAAGCTGGAGTACAACTACAACTGCCACAACGTCTATATCATGGCCGACAAGCAGA
AGAACGGCATCAAGGTGAACTTCAAGATCCGCCACAACATCGAGGACGGCAGCGTGCAGCTCGCCGACCA
CTACCAGCAGAACACCCCCATCGGCGACGGCCCCGTGCTGCTGCCCGACAACCACTACCTGAGCACCTGC
TCCGCCCTGAGCAAAGACCCCAACGAGAAGCGCGATCACATGGTCCTGCTGGAGTTCGTGACCGCCGCCG
GGATCACTCTCGGCATGGACGAGCTGTACAAGTCAGGTCGAGACCACCAGGATACATAGATTACCACAAC
TCCGAGCCCTTCCACCCACAGAATCAGGGGATAACGCAGGAAAGAA
